Addgene plasmid #34592: pBpuro - HA KLF4 FL delta K5S
Depositing lab: Michael Ruppert. Depositing organization: West Virginia University and School of Medicine. Publication: A KLF4-miRNA-206 autoregulatory feedback loop can promote or inhibit protein translation depending upon cell context. Lin CC, Liu LZ, Addison JB, Wonderlin WF, Ivanov AV, Ruppert JM. Mol Cell Biol. 2011 Jun;31(12):2513-27. Epub 2011 Apr 25. 10.1128/MCB.01189-10 PubMed 21518959.
Backbone
  Vector backbone: pBABE-puro
  Backbone manufacturer: Morganstern JP and Land H 1990
  Backbone size w/o insert (bp): 5169
  Vector type: Mammalian Expression, Retroviral
  Selectable markers: Puromycin
Growth in bacteria
  Bacterial resistance: Ampicillin, 100 μg/mL
  Growth temperature: 37°C
  Growth strain: XL1 Blue
  Copy number: High Copy
Gene/Insert
  Gene/Insert name: KLF4 (alt names: GKLF; EZF)
  Species: H. sapiens (human)
  Insert size (bp): 2300
  Mutation: deletion of K5S, corresponding to bases 1781 to 2086 of GenBank accession number AF105036, by deletion of an internal EcoRI fragment; K5S contains the miR-206 and miR-344 binding sites.
  GenBank ID: AF105036
  Entrez Gene: KLF4 (a.k.a. EZF, GKLF)
  Promoter: LTR
  Tag / fusion protein: HA tag (N terminal on backbone)
  Cloning method: Restriction Enzyme; 5′ cloning site BamHI (not destroyed); 3′ cloning site EcoRI (destroyed during cloning)
  Sequencing primers: 5′ pBABE 5' see Addgene #1764; 3′ use KLF4 internal primers
Terms and licenses: Academic/Nonprofit Terms; Industry Terms: Not Available to Industry
How to cite: pBpuro - HA KLF4 FL delta K5S was a gift from Michael Ruppert (Addgene plasmid # 34592 ; http://n2t.net/addgene:34592 ; RRID:Addgene_34592)
