[The description below was written by a language model from this plasmid's Addgene catalogue record.]
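Description:
pBpuro - HA KLF4 FL delta K5S is a retroviral mammalian expression plasmid built on the pBABE-puro backbone (about 5.2 kb without insert). It is maintained in bacteria as a high-copy plasmid under ampicillin selection. As a pBABE-type vector, it is designed to be packaged into retroviral particles for stable integration into target cells, and transduced cells can be selected with puromycin. No feature table accompanies the record, so details of the origin, packaging signal and the promoter driving the puromycin marker are not stated here.

The payload is a roughly 2.3 kb human KLF4 (also known as GKLF or EZF) cDNA cloned by restriction digestion, with BamHI retained at the 5′ junction and the 3′ EcoRI site destroyed. Transcription is driven by the retroviral LTR, and the protein carries an N-terminal HA epitope tag for detection or immunoprecipitation. The "FL" designation suggests a full-length transcript, and the insert is modified by removal of an internal EcoRI fragment termed K5S, which contains the binding sites for miR-206 and miR-344. The deletion therefore yields a KLF4 message that lacks these microRNA target sites.

According to the associated publication, which describes a KLF4–miR-206 autoregulatory feedback loop that can promote or inhibit translation depending on cell context, this construct serves as a microRNA-site-deleted counterpart to the intact KLF4 transcript. Comparing the two would allow the contribution of the K5S region to translational control of KLF4 to be assessed in stably transduced cells.
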