>Addgene plasmid #34592 | pBpuro - HA KLF4 FL delta K5S | addgene partial sequence | sequence record 42721 | pBABE-5
TACCCCTACGACGTGCCCGACTACGCCGCTGTCAGCGACGCGCTGCTCCCATCTTTCTCCACGTTCGCGT
CTGGCCCGGCGGGAAGAGAGAAGACACTGCGTCAAGCAGGTGCCCCGAATAACCGCTGGCGGGAGGAGCT
CTCCCACATGAAGCGACTTCCCCCAGTGCTTCCCGGCCGCCCCTATGACCTGGCGGCGGCGACCGTGGCC
ACAGACCTGGAGAGCGGCGGAGCCGGTGCGGCTTGCGGCGGTAGCAACCTGGCGCCCCTACCTCGGAGAG
AGACCGAGGAGTTCAACGATCTCCTGGACCTGGACTTTATTCTCTCCAATTCGCTGACCCATCCTCCGGA
GTCAGTGGCCGCCACCGTGTCCTCGTCAGCGTCAGCCTCCTCTTCGTCGTCGCCGTCGAGCAGCGGCCCT
GCCAGCGCGCCCTCCACCTGCAGCTTCACCTATCCGATCCGGGCCGGGAACGACCCGGGCGTGGCGCCGG
GCGGCACGGGCGGAGGCCTCCTCTATGG
