>Addgene plasmid #34592 | pBpuro - HA KLF4 FL delta K5S | addgene partial sequence | sequence record 42735 | pBABE-3
GACTCGACCCGATCCATTGGTGTCAGTTACTCAGGGTCGAGTTTTTTTTTTTTTTTTTTTTAAATTTATA
TTACATATTTATTAAGGCAAGGAACTATATAGAAAAACACATTTGTTCTGCTTAAGGCATACTTGGGAAT
AAACCATTGTACAAATTATTGCACATCTGAAACCACAGTGCATAACAGACTGTCTGCATAAAAATGCTAA
AGAAGTAAACCAGGTATATTACCTGACTTAGGTCATAAATGTTGATCGGAAGACAAATATAGATTTTCCT
TGTCAAAGTATGCAGCAGTTTGAAAACTTTGGCTTCCTTGTTTGGTACCTTTAGAACCAAGACTCACCAA
GCACCATCATTTAGGCTATTTAAACATGTTTTCTGTACCTGAATTTCTTCCTCTTCTTCTAACATCATAA
TAATGGCTTTTAGAAGGTAAAGAGAATACAAGGTGATCTTTTATGCTTATATTGCATCAATACACAATTC
AAGGGAATTCTCTTCTGGCAGTGTGGGTCATATCCACTGTCTGGGATTTAAAAATGCCTCTTCATGTGTA
AGGCGAGGTGGTCCGACCTGGAAAATGCTCGGTCGCATTTTTGGCACTGGAACGGGCGGTGCCCCGTGTG
TTTACGGTAGTGCCTGGTCAGTTCATCTGAGCGGGCGAATTTCCATCCACAGCCGTCCCAGTCACAGTGG
TAAGGTTTCTCACCTGTGTGGGTTCGCAGGTGTGCCTTGAGATGGGAACTCTTTGTGTAGGTTTTGCCGC
AGCCCGCGTAATCACAAGTGTGGGTGGCGGTCCTTTTCCGGGGCCACGATCGTCTTCCCCTCTTTGGCTT
GGGCTCCTCTGGCATGCAGGAACCGGGTGGCATGAGCTCTTGGTAATGGAGCGGCGGGACTTGCGGCTGC
ATCTGATCGGGCAGGAAGGATGGGTAATTGGGCCC
